Addgene plasmid #67058: pCellFree_G03 RAP2A
Purpose: Standard for cell-free expression benchmarking.
Depositing lab: Kirill Alexandrov. Depositing organization: University of Queensland. Publication: Performance benchmarking of four cell-free protein expression systems. Gagoski D, Polinkovsky ME, Mureev S, Kunert A, Johnston W, Gambin Y, Alexandrov K. Biotechnol Bioeng. 2015 Aug 24. doi: 10.1002/bit.25814. PubMed 26301602.
Backbone
  Vector backbone: pCellFree_G03
  Vector type: Cell-free expression
Growth in bacteria
  Bacterial resistance: Ampicillin, 100 μg/mL
  Growth temperature: 37°C
  Growth strain: DH5alpha
  Copy number: High Copy
Gene/Insert
  Gene/Insert name: RAP2A (alt name: RAP2A, member of RAS oncogene family)
  Species: H. sapiens (human)
  Entrez Gene: RAP2A (a.k.a. K-REV, KREV, RAP2, RbBP-30)
  Promoter: T7
  Tag / fusion protein: His (N terminal on backbone); EGFP (N terminal on backbone)
  Cloning method: Gateway Cloning
  Sequencing primers: 5′ EGFP-C; 3′ T7 terminal
Terms and licenses: Academic/Nonprofit Terms; Industry Terms: Not Available to Industry
How to cite: pCellFree_G03 RAP2A was a gift from Kirill Alexandrov (Addgene plasmid # 67058 ; http://n2t.net/addgene:67058 ; RRID:Addgene_67058)
