[The description below was written by a language model from this plasmid's Addgene catalogue record.]
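Description:
pCellFree_G03 RAP2A is a cell-free expression plasmid built on the pCellFree_G03 backbone, designed to serve as a template for in vitro transcription and translation rather than for expression in living cells. It is propagated in E. coli as a high-copy plasmid under ampicillin selection. The record does not specify the origin of replication, and no feature table is provided, so finer details of the backbone, such as any translation-enhancing leader sequences, are not stated here.

The insert is human RAP2A, a small GTPase of the RAS oncogene family, introduced by Gateway recombination cloning. Transcription is driven by a T7 promoter, so the template depends on T7 RNA polymerase supplied in the reaction. The listed 3′ sequencing primer suggests that a T7 terminator lies downstream of the open reading frame. The backbone contributes two N-terminal fusion partners, a His tag and EGFP, so the product is a His-EGFP-RAP2A fusion. The His tag allows affinity capture or detection. The EGFP moiety provides a fluorescent readout that can be used to follow the yield and integrity of the translated protein without purification.

The stated purpose of the construct is to act as a standard for cell-free expression benchmarking. It was deposited in connection with a study comparing the performance of four cell-free protein expression systems, where a defined, fluorescently tagged human protein allows the output of different lysates to be compared.
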