>Addgene plasmid #67058 | pCellFree_G03 RAP2A | addgene partial sequence | sequence record 118905 | EGFP-N 5'-CGTCGCCGTCCAGCTCGACCAG-3'
TTGCTTGTGCCGTGGTGATGGTGGTGATGGTGGTGACCAGAGGTGCCCATGGTTTTCACTTACGTGTTTA
ATGTCTTTACAGACTTTATACATTACTGTCATGGTTAAATAAAATAAAATAAAATAAAATAAAATAAAAT
AAAATAAAATAAAATAAAATAAAATAAACTTAAGATGTCCCTATAGTGAGTCGTATTAGACGTCAGGTGG
CACTTTTCGGGGAAATGTGCGCGGAACCCCTATTTGTTTATTTTTCTAAATACATTCAAATATGTATCCG
CTCATGAGACAATAACCCTGATAAATGCTTCAATAATATTGAAAAAGGAAGAGTATGAGTATTCAACATT
TCCGTGTCGCCCTTATTCCCTTTTTTGCGGCATTTTGCCTTCCTGTTTTTGCTCACCCAGAAACGCTGGT
GAAAGTAAAAGATGCTGAAGATCAGTTGGGTGCACGAGTGGGTTACATCGAACTGGATCTCAACAGCGGT
AAGATCCTTGAGAGTTTTCGCCCCGAAGAACGTTTTCCAATGATGAGCACTTTTAAAGTTCTGCTATGTG
GCGCGGTATTATCCCGTATTGACGCCGGGCAAGAGCAACTCGGTCGCCGCATACACTATTCTCAGAATGA
CTTGGTTGAGTACTCACCAGTCACAGAAAAGCATCTTACGGATGGCATGACAGTAAGAGAATTATGCAGT
GCTGCCATAACCATGAGTGATAACACTGCGGCCAACTTACTTCTGACAACGATCGGAGGACCGAAGGAGC
TAACCGC
