>Addgene plasmid #67058 | pCellFree_G03 RAP2A | addgene partial sequence | sequence record 120038 | T7term 5'-GCTAGTTATTGCTCAGCGG-3'
GGTACCACGCGTACCCAACACACGGACACATGCACGAACACGCATGCAGAGAGATCATACATCATCTATA
GAGAAGTACACGTAAAAGTAAGACTCGTCGTCTGCCAGCTACAACCGAGAAGGCGACGTGAAAGGAACAA
GAAAGGAGGAGGAGGGCGGCCGCTTACACCACTTTGTACAAGAAAGCTGGGTTACTCGAGCTATTGTATG
TTACATGCAGAACAGCATGGGTCATCTTTGTCAGGCTGAGCAGCATAGTTCATCTGCCTCACAATTTCTG
CAAAGAGTTCGTCCACCATTGTTTTACTCTTAGCGGAAGTTTCCATAAAGGGGCAGCCCCACTCTTCAGC
AAGGGCTCTGCCTTCGCTGGACGATACTTCTCTCTCACTTTCCAGGTCCACTTTGTTCCCAACCAAGATG
ACTGGCACTTTCTCATACCGCTTCACGCGGATGATCTGGTCCCGCATGGGCTTGATGTCCTGGAAGCTCT
GCTGGTTGACGAGGCTGTAGACGAGGATGAAGCCCTGGCCGTTCTTGATGTACAGGTCCCGCATGGACGC
GAACTGCTCGGTGCCCGCCGTGTCCAGGATCTCCAGCACCGACGGCGACGAATCCACCTCGATCTCCTTG
CGGTAGAAGTCCTCGATGGTGGGGTCGTATTTCTCGATGAAGGTGCCGGTCACGAACTGCACGGTCAGGG
CGGATTTGCCTACCCCGCCCGAGCCCAGCACCACCACTTTGTACTCGCGCATGAATTCCGAGCCTGCTTT
TTTGTACAAACTTGTCGGACCCTGGAAGAGCACCTCCAGCTTGTATAGCTCGTCCATGCCGAGAGTGATC
CCGGCGGCGGTCACGAACTCCAGCAGGACCATGTGATCGCGCTTCTCGTTGGGGTCTTTGCTCAGGGCGG
ACTGGGTGCTCAGGTAGTGGTTGTCGGGCAGCAGCACGGGGCCGTCGCCGATGGGGGTGTTCTGCTG
